>Addgene plasmid #18627 | T4 Lysozyme T152I WT* | addgene partial sequence | sequence record 24412 | 3primeUP
TANTGAAAAAGCCCGCTCATTAGGCGGGCTCAGATCTGCTCATGTTTGACAGCTTATCATCGATAAGCTT
CGGCAATAAATTCTTGATATGTTTTCATATGTTTCCTTTAAATATTTTAATTAGTAATTGTCTATTCAAG
TAATTGTGAATATACTATCACAATTCCAAGAGAAAGTAAACAGCTTTATAGATTTTTATACGCGTCCCAA
GTGCCAGTTCTAAAGATTGTAATGACTCGTTTTGCGCGATTAGGTGTTTGATTATACCATCTACTTTTAG
CTAAGTTAACTGCTGCTTCATCCCAGCGTTTTTGTTGAAGCATACGTAAAGAGTTAGTAAATCCTGCCAC
ACCGGTTTCTCCCATTTGGAAAACCATATTAATCAATGCAGCGCGACGAACCGCATCAAGAGAATCATAA
ACCGGTTTTAATTTAGCATTTCTCAGAATTCCGCGAACAGCAGCATCAACATCCTGATTAAAGAGTTTTT
CAGCCTCATCTTTTGTAATTACACCATTAGTATTACGCCCAATAGCTTTATCTAATTCAGATTTAGCAGC
ATTAAGTGATGGACTTTTTGTAAGCAAATGACCGATGCCAATAGTGTAATAGCCTTCTGTGTCTTTATAG
ATTTTAAGTCTAAGACCTTCATCTATACGTAACATTTCAATATATTCATAATACCTCCTAAGCATCGATG
GATCCTGGTTCCTGTGTGAAATGGGTATCCGCTCNCATTCCCNCATTATACGAGCGATGATAATTGTCAC
AGGGGAGGGGAGAAGCTGACCTGTTCNGGNGAATGTN
