[The description below was written by a language model from this plasmid's Addgene catalogue record.]
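Description:
T4 Lysozyme T152I WT* is a bacterial expression plasmid built on the pHS1403 backbone (about 5 kb without insert) that carries a mutant form of the bacteriophage T4 lysozyme gene (gene e). It is maintained in E. coli as a high-copy plasmid under ampicillin selection. The record does not include a feature table and does not name the origin of replication or the promoter that drives expression, so these details of the backbone cannot be given here.

The insert is roughly 600 bp and was cloned by restriction digestion between a 5′ BamHI site and a 3′ HindIII site, both of which remain intact, so the fragment can be excised or swapped. According to the depositor's notes, the BamHI site lies 27 bp from the start codon and the HindIII site 115 bp from the stop codon, meaning the fragment includes short flanking untranslated regions around the coding sequence. The encoded protein carries a threonine-to-isoleucine substitution at position 152, made in the "WT*" background. In the T4 lysozyme literature this term generally denotes the cysteine-free pseudo-wild-type protein used as a reference for mutagenesis, although the record itself does not define it. No fusion tags or reporters are listed.

The record does not state a purpose. A single point mutant in a bacterial expression vector would suit production of recombinant variant protein in E. coli, for example to compare its structure, stability or folding with the parent enzyme, for which T4 lysozyme is a long-standing model system.
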