Addgene plasmid #18627: T4 Lysozyme T152I WT*
Depositing lab: Brian Matthews. Depositing organization: University of Oregon.
Backbone
  Vector backbone: pHS1403
  Backbone size w/o insert (bp): 5000
  Vector type: Bacterial Expression
Growth in bacteria
  Bacterial resistance: Ampicillin, 100 μg/mL
  Growth temperature: 37°C
  Growth strain: DH5alpha
  Copy number: High Copy
Gene/Insert
  Gene/Insert name: T4 Lysozyme (alt name: JX23)
  Species: Bacteriophage T4
  Insert size (bp): 600
  Mutation: T152I WT*
  GenBank ID: NP_049736
  Entrez Gene: e (a.k.a. T4p123)
  Cloning method: Restriction Enzyme; 5′ cloning site BamHI (not destroyed); 3′ cloning site HindIII (not destroyed)
  Sequencing primers: 5′ na; 3′ GGCGTATCACGAGGCCC
Terms and licenses: Academic/Nonprofit Terms; Industry Terms: Not Available to Industry
Depositor comments: The BamHI site is 27 bp from the ATG and the HindIII site is 115 bp from the stop.
How to cite: T4 Lysozyme T152I WT* was a gift from Brian Matthews (Addgene plasmid # 18627 ; http://n2t.net/addgene:18627 ; RRID:Addgene_18627)
